>Addgene plasmid #155319 | eNS2B47NS3 L30SF31S | addgene full sequence | sequence record 311251 | Addgene NGS Result
ACATCATAACGGTTCTGGCAAATATTCTGAAATGAGCTGTTGACAATTAATCATCCGGTCCGTATAATCT
GTGGAATTGTGAGCGGATAACAATTTCACACAGGAAACAGACCATGTCGTACTACCATCACCATCACCAT
CACGATTACGATATCCCAACGACCGAAAACCTGTATTTTCAGGGCGCCATGGGATCCGCAGACCTGTCAC
TAGAGAAGGCCGCCAATGTGCAGTGGGATGAGATGGCAGACATAACAGGCTCAAGCCCAATCATAGAAGT
GAAGCAGGATGAAGATGGCTCTTTCTCCATACGGGACATCGAGGAAACCAACATGATAGCACAAGTGAAA
ACACAAAGATCAGGAGCTCTGTGGGACGTCCCCTCACCCGCTGCCACTCAGAAAGCCACACTGTCGGAAG
GAGTGTATAGGATCATGCAAAGAGGGTCTTCTGGGAAAACTCAGGTTGGAGTAGGGATACACATGGAAGG
TGTATTCCACACAATGTGGCACGTGACAAGAGGATCAGTGATCTGCCATGAGACAGGGAGATTAGAGCCA
TCTTGGGCTGACGTCAGGAATGACATGATATCATACGGTGGGGGATGGAGGCTCGGAGACAAATGGGACA
AAGAAGAAGATGTTCAGGTCCTAGCCATAGAACCAGGAAAAAATCCTAAACATGTCCAAACGAAACCAGG
CCTTTTCAAGACCCTAACTGGAGAAATTGGAGCAGTAACTCTGGATTTCAAACCCGGAACGTCTGGCTCT
CCTATCATTAACAAGAAAGGGAAAGTTATTGGACTCTATGGAAATGGAGTAGTTACCAAATCAGGTGATT
ACGTCAGTGCCATAACGCAAGCTGAAAGAATTGGTGAGCCAGATTATGAAGTGGATGAGGACATTTTTCG
AAAGAAAAGATTAACCATAATGGACTTACACCCCGGAGCTGGAAAGACAAAAAGAATTCTCCCATCAATA
GTCAGAGAAGCTTTAAAAAGGAGGCTGCGAACTTTGATTTTGGCTCCTACGAGAGTGGTGGCAGCCGAGA
TGGAAGAGGCCCTACGCGGACTGCCAATCCGTTATCAGACCCCAGCTGTGAAATCAGATCACACAGGAAG
AGAGATTGTGGACCTCATGTGTCATGCAACCTTCACAACGAGACTTTTGTCATCAACCAGGGTTCCAAAT
TATAACCTCATAGTGATGGATGAAGCACATTTCACTGACCCTTGTAGTGTCGCGGCTAGAGGATACATTT
CAACCAGGGTGGAAATGGGAGAGGCAGCAGCCATCTTCATGACTGCAACCCCTCCTGGATCGATAGATCC
CTTCCCCCAGAGCAACAGCCCGATAGAAGACATCGAAAGGGAAATCCCAGAAAGGTCATGGAACACAGGG
TTCGACTGGATAACAGACTACCAAGGGAAAACTGTGTGGTTTGTTCCCAGCATAAAAGCTGGAAATGACA
TTGCAAATTGTTTGCGAAAGTCGGGAAAGAGAGTGATCCAGTTGAGCAGGAAAACCTTTGACACAGAGTA
TCCAAAAACGAAACTCACGGACTGGGATTTTGTGGTAACCACAGACATATCTGAAATGGGGGCCAATTTC
AGAGCTGGGAGAGTGATAGACCCCAGGAGATGCCTCAAGCCAGTTATCCTAACAGATGGGCCAGAGAGAG
TTATTCTAGCAGGTCCAATCCCAGTAACTCCAGCAAGTGCCGCTCAGAGAAGAGGGCGAATAGGTAGGAA
TCCAGCACAAGAAGATGACCAATACGTTTTCTCCGGAGACCCACTAAAGAATGATGAAGATCATGCCCAC
TGGACAGAAGCGAAGATGTTGCTTGACAATATCTACACCCCTGAAGGGATAATTCCAACATTGTTTGGTC
CGGAAAGGGAAAAAACCCAAGCCATTGATGGAGAGTTTCGCCTCAGAGGGGAACAAAGGAAGACTTTTGT
GGAATTAATGAGGAGAGGAGACCTTCCGGTGTGGCTGAGCTACAAGGTAGCTTCTGCCGGTATCTCTTAC
AAAGACCGAGAATGGTGCTTCACAGGGGAAAGGAACAACCAAATTTTAGAAGAAAACATGGAGGTTGAAA
TCTGGACTAGAGAGGGAGAAAAGAAAAAACTAAGGCCAAAATGGTTAGATGCACGTGTGTACGCTGACCC
CATGGCTTTGAAGGATTTCAAGGAGTTTGCCAGTGGAAGAAAGTAAGTCGACGAGCTCACTAGTCGCGGC
CGCTTTCGAATCTAGAGCCTGCAGTCTCGAGGCATGCGGTACCAAGCTTGGCTGTTTTGGCGGATGAGAG
AAGATTTTCAGCCTGATACAGATTAAATCAGAACGCAGAAGCGGTCTGATAAAACAGAATTTGCCTGGCG
GCAGTAGCGCGGTGGTCCCACCTGACCCCATGCCGAACTCAGAAGTGAAACGCCGTAGCGCCGATGGTAG
TGTGGGGTCTCCCCATGCGAGAGTAGGGAACTGCCAGGCATCAAATAAAACGAAAGGCTCAGTCGAAAGA
CTGGGCCTTTCGTTTTATCTGTTGTTTGTCGGTGAACGCTCTCCTGAGTAGGACAAATCCGCCGGGAGCG
GATTTGAACGTTGCGAAGCAACGGCCCGGAGGGTGGCGGGCAGGACGCCCGCCATAAACTGCCAGGCATC
AAATTAAGCAGAAGGCCATCCTGACGGATGGCCTTTTTGCGTTTCTACAAACTCTTTTGTTTATTTTTCT
AAATACATTCAAATATGTATCCGCTCATGAGACAATAACCCTGATAAATGCTTCAATAATATTGAAAAAG
GAAGAGTATGAGTATTCAACATTTCCGTGTCGCCCTTATTCCCTTTTTTGCGGCATTTTGCCTTCCTGTT
TTTGCTCACCCAGAAACGCTGGTGAAAGTAAAAGATGCTGAAGATCAGTTGGGTGCACGAGTGGGTTACA
TCGAACTGGATCTCAACAGCGGTAAGATCCTTGAGAGTTTTCGCCCCGAAGAACGTTTTCCAATGATGAG
CACTTTTAAAGTTCTGCTATGTGGCGCGGTATTATCCCGTGTTGACGCCGGGCAAGAGCAACTCGGTCGC
CGCATACACTATTCTCAGAATGACTTGGTTGAGTACTCACCAGTCACAGAAAAGCATCTTACGGATGGCA
TGACAGTAAGAGAATTATGCAGTGCTGCCATAACCATGAGTGATAACACTGCGGCCAACTTACTTCTGAC
AACGATCGGAGGACCGAAGGAGCTAACCGCTTTTTTGCACAACATGGGGGATCATGTAACTCGCCTTGAT
CGTTGGGAACCGGAGCTGAATGAAGCCATACCAAACGACGAGCGTGACACCACGATGCCTGTAGCAATGG
CAACAACGTTGCGCAAACTATTAACTGGCGAACTACTTACTCTAGCTTCCCGGCAACAATTAATAGACTG
GATGGAGGCGGATAAAGTTGCAGGACCACTTCTGCGCTCGGCCCTTCCGGCTGGCTGGTTTATTGCTGAT
AAATCTGGAGCCGGTGAGCGTGGGTCTCGCGGTATCATTGCAGCACTGGGGCCAGATGGTAAGCCCTCCC
GTATCGTAGTTATCTACACGACGGGGAGTCAGGCAACTATGGATGAACGAAATAGACAGATCGCTGAGAT
AGGTGCCTCACTGATTAAGCATTGGTAACTGTCAGACCAAGTTTACTCATATATACTTTAGATTGATTTA
AAACTTCATTTTTAATTTAAAAGGATCTAGGTGAAGATCCTTTTTGATAATCTCATGACCAAAATCCCTT
AACGTGAGTTTTCGTTCCACTGAGCGTCAGACCCCGTAGAAAAGATCAAAGGATCTTCTTGAGATCCTTT
TTTTCTGCGCGTAATCTGCTGCTTGCAAACAAAAAAACCACCGCTACCAGCGGTGGTTTGTTTGCCGGAT
CAAGAGCTACCAACTCTTTTTCCGAAGGTAACTGGCTTCAGCAGAGCGCAGATACCAAATACTGTCCTTC
TAGTGTAGCCGTAGTTAGGCCACCACTTCAAGAACTCTGTAGCACCGCCTACATACCTCGCTCTGCTAAT
CCTGTTACCAGTGGCTGCTGCCAGTGGCGATAAGTCGTGTCTTACCGGGTTGGACTCAAGACGATAGTTA
CCGGATAAGGCGCAGCGGTCGGGCTGAACGGGGGGTTCGTGCACACAGCCCAGCTTGGAGCGAACGACCT
ACACCGAACTGAGATACCTACAGCGTGAGCTATGAGAAAGCGCCACGCTTCCCGAAGGGAGAAAGGCGGA
CAGGTATCCGGTAAGCGGCAGGGTCGGAACAGGAGAGCGCACGAGGGAGCTTCCAGGGGGAAACGCCTGG
TATCTTTATAGTCCTGTCGGGTTTCGCCACCTCTGACTTGAGCGTCGATTTTTGTGATGCTCGTCAGGGG
GGCGGAGCCTATGGAAAAACGCCAGCAACGCGGCCTTTTTACGGTTCCTGGCCTTTTGCTGGCCTTTTGC
TCACATGTTCTTTCCTGCGTTATCCCCTGATTCTGTGGATAACCGTATTACCGCCTTTGAGTGAGCTGAT
ACCGCTCGCCGCAGCCGAACGACCGAGCGCAGCGAGTCAGTGAGCGAGGAAGCGGAAGAGCGCCTGATGC
GGTATTTTCTCCTTACGCATCTGTGCGGTATTTCACACCGCATAATTTTGTTAAAATTCGCGTTAAATTT
TTGTTAAATCAGCTCATTTTTTAACCAATAGGCCGAAATCGGCAAAATCCCTTATAAATCAAAAGAATAG
ACCGAGATAGGGT
[37 nt withheld, positions 4774-4810]
AAAGAACGTGGACTCCAACGTCAAAGG
[49 nt withheld, positions 4838-4886]
T
[91 nt withheld, positions 4888-4978]
G
[124 nt withheld, positions 4980-5103]
CCCATTCGCCATTCAGGCTGCTATGGTGCACTCTCAGTACAATCTGCTCTGATGCCGCATAGTTAAGCCA
GTACCAGTCACGTAGCGATATCGCTACGTGACTGGTACACTCCGCTATCGCTACGTGACTGGGTCATGGC
TGCGCCCCGACACCCGCCAACACCCGCTGACGCGCCCTGACGGGCTTGTCTGCTCCCGGCATCCGCTTAC
AGACAAGCTGTGACCGTCTCCGGGAGCTGCATGTGTCAGAGGTTTTCACCGTCATCACCGAAACGCGCGA
GGCAGCAGATCAATTCGCGCGCGAAGGCGAAGCGGCATGCATTTACGTTGACACCATCGAATGGTGCAAA
ACCTTTCGCGGTATGGCATGATAGCGCCCGGAAGAGAGTCAATTCAGGGTGGTGAATGTGAAACCAGTAA
CGTTATACGATGTCGCAGAGTATGCCGGTGTCTCTTATCAGACCGTTTCCCGCGTGGTGAACCAGGCCAG
CCACGTTTCTGCGAAAACGCGGGAAAAAGTGGAAGCGGCGATGGCGGAGCTGAATTACATTCCCAACCGC
GTGGCACAACAACTGGCGGGCAAACAGTCGTTGCTGATTGGCGTTGCCACCTCCAGTCTGGCCCTGCACG
CGCCGTCGCAAATTGTCGCGGCGATTAAATCTCGCGCCGATCAACTGGGTGCCAGCGTGGTGGTGTCGAT
GGTAGAACGAAGCGGCGTCGAAGCCTGTAAAGCGGCGGTGCACAATCTTCTCGCGCAACGCGTCAGTGGG
CTGATCATTAACTATCCGCTGGATGACCAGGATGCCATTGCTGTGGAAGCTGCCTGCACTAATGTTCCGG
CGTTATTTCTTGATGTCTCTGACCAGACACCCATCAACAGTATTATTTTCTCCCATGAAGACGGTACGCG
ACTGGGCGTGGAGCATCTGGTCGCATTGGGTCACCAGCAAATCGCGCTGTTAGCGGGCCCATTAAGTTCT
GTCTCGGCGCGTCTGCGTCTGGCTGGCTGGCATAAATATCTCACTCGCAATCAAATTCAGCCGATAGCGG
AACGGGAAGGCGACTGGAGTGCCATGTCCGGTTTTCAACAAACCATGCAAATGCTGAATGAGGGCATCGT
TCCCACTGCGATGCTGGTTGCCAACGATCAGATGGCGCTGGGCGCAATGCGCGCCATTACCGAGTCCGGG
CTGCGCGTTGGTGCGGATATCTCGGTAGTGGGATACGACGATACCGAAGACAGCTCATGTTATATCCCGC
CGTTAACCACCATCAAACAGGATTTTCGCCTGCTGGGGCAAACCAGCGTGGACCGCTTGCTGCAACTCTC
TCAGGGCCAGGCGGTGAAGGGCAATCAGCTGTTGCCCGTCTCACTGGTGAAAAGAAAAACCACCCTGGCA
CCCAATACGCAAACCGCCTCTCCCCGCGCGTTGGCCGATTCATTAATGCAGCTGGCACGACAGGTTTCCC
GACTGGAAAGCGGGCAGTGAGCGCAACGCAATTAATGTAAGTTAGCGCGAATTGATCTGGTTTGACAGCT
TATCATCGACTGCACGGTGCACCAATGCTTCTGGCGTCAGGCAGCCATCGGAAGCTGTGGTATGGCTGTG
CAGGTCGTAAATCACTGCATAATTCGTGTCGCTCAAGGCGCACTCCCGTTCTGGATAATGTTTTTTGCGC
CG
Features (pLannotate 1.2.2; 22 found; start..end, strand, type, name):
     39..55      +  promoter       EM7 promoter (fragment): synthetic bacterial promoter&nbsp
     77..93      +  protein_bind   lac operator: The lac repressor binds to the lac operator to inhibit transcription in E. coli. This inhibition can be relieved by adding lactose or isopropyl-β-D-thiogalactopyranoside (IPTG). lac repressor encoded by lacI
    124..143     +  CDS            8xHis (fragment): 8xHis affinity tag
    165..185     +  CDS            TEV site: tobacco etch virus (TEV) protease recognition and cleavage site
    354..2213    +  CDS            POLG_DEN2T (fragment): Experimental evidence at protein level: Swiss-Prot protein existence level 1. [Serine protease NS3]: Displays three enzymatic activities: serine protease, NTPase and RNA helicase. NS3 serine protease, in association with NS2B, performs its autocleavage and cleaves the polyprotein at dibasic sites in the cytoplasm: C-prM, NS2A-NS2B, NS2B- NS3, NS3-NS4A, NS4A-2K and NS4B-NS5. NS3 RNA helicase binds RNA and unwinds dsRNA in the 3' to 5' direction. From Dengue virus type 2 (strain Tonga/EKB194/1974) (DENV-2).
   2373..2488    +  ncRNA          5S rRNA: Accession: RF00001 - 5S ribosomal RNA
   2492..2578    +  terminator     rrnB T1 terminator: Escherichia coli rrnB; transcription terminator T1 from the E. coli rrnB gene
   2670..2697    +  terminator     rrnB T2 terminator: transcription terminator T2 from the E. coli rrnB gene
   2716..2807    +  promoter       AmpR promoter: bla
   2808..3668    +  CDS            AmpR: β-lactamase; bla; confers resistance to ampicillin, carbenicillin, and related antibiotics
   3839..4427    +  rep_origin     ori: high-copy-number ColE1/pMB1/pBR322/pUC origin of replication
   4613..4664    -  misc_feature   bom (fragment): basis of mobility region from pBR322
   4675..5103    -  rep_origin     f1 ori (sequence partly withheld): f1 bacteriophage origin of replication; arrow indicates direction of (+) strand synthesis
   5108..5124    -  CDS            lacZα (fragment): LacZα fragment of β-galactosidase; lacZ fragment
   5125..5176    -  misc_feature   bom (fragment): basis of mobility region from pBR322
   5177..5193    +  misc_feature   bom (fragment): basis of mobility region from pBR322
   5209..5247    -  misc_feature   bom (fragment): basis of mobility region from pBR322
   5349..5389    -  CDS            rop (fragment): Rop protein, which maintains plasmids at low copy number; rop
   5433..5510    +  promoter       lacIq promoter: lacI (mutant); In the lacIq allele, a single base change in the promoter boosts expression of the lacI gene about 10-fold.
   5511..6593    +  CDS            lacI: lac repressor; lacI; The lac repressor binds to the lac operator to inhibit transcription in E. coli. This inhibition can be relieved by adding lactose or isopropyl-β-D-thiogalactopyranoside (IPTG).
   6635..6652    +  promoter       tet promoter (fragment): E. coli promoter for tetracycline efflux protein gene
   6648..6749    -  CDS            yciV (fragment): RNAAM_ECOLI - Also known as trpH From Escherichia coli (strain K12).
