[The description below was written by a language model from this plasmid's Addgene catalogue record and pLannotate feature annotations shown in this document.]
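Description:
eNS2B47NS3 L30SF31S is a bacterial expression plasmid built on the pProExHTb backbone for producing a dengue virus serotype 4 NS2B-NS3 fusion protein in E. coli. It is propagated through a high-copy ColE1/pUC-type origin and selected with ampicillin via the β-lactamase gene. An f1 origin is also present, along with remnants of pBR322 bom and rop sequences. The catalogue gives a total size of about 6.8 kb, close to the 6,785 nt sequenced record.

The insert encodes 47 residues of the NS2B cofactor region joined to full-length NS3, the viral protein combining serine protease, NTPase and RNA helicase activities. According to the depositor, the flexible glycine-serine linker of the parental plasmid was replaced by the native NS2B-NS3 cleavage site sequence, and L30S and F31S substitutions were introduced by site-directed mutagenesis. The automated annotation labels the NS3 region by homology to a DENV-2 polyprotein entry, but the catalogue specifies DENV4 as the source.

The coding sequence follows a backbone-derived N-terminal His tag and a TEV protease site, allowing affinity purification and tag removal. Downstream lie the rrnB T1 and T2 terminators. A lac operator upstream of the open reading frame, together with lacI driven by the lacIq promoter, indicates IPTG-inducible control. The promoter itself is not clearly annotated: the catalogue entry "M13" probably reflects a sequencing primer rather than a promoter, and the table shows only a short fragment match there. The associated work concerns crystal structures of full-length DENV4 NS2B-NS3 and the interaction between the two proteins, so recombinant protein production for structural and biochemical study is the likely use.
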