Addgene plasmid #155319: eNS2B47NS3 L30SF31S
Purpose: DENV4 47 peptides from NS2B cofactor linked to NS3 full length by VKTQR linker L30SF31S mutant
Depositing lab: Dahai Luo. Depositing organization: Nanyang Technological University. Publication: Crystal structures of full length DENV4 NS2B-NS3 reveal the dynamic interaction between NS2B and NS3. Phoo WW, El Sahili A, Zhang Z, Chen MW, Liew CW, Lescar J, Vasudevan SG, Luo D. Antiviral Res. 2020 Oct;182:104900. doi: 10.1016/j.antiviral.2020.104900. Epub 2020 Aug 5. PubMed 32763315.
Backbone
  Vector backbone: pProExHTb
  Backbone manufacturer: Invitrogen
  Backbone size w/o insert (bp): 4779
  Total vector size (bp): 6806
  Modifications to backbone: NA
  Vector type: Bacterial Expression
Growth in bacteria
  Bacterial resistance: Ampicillin, 100 μg/mL
  Growth temperature: 37°C
  Growth strain: DH5alpha
  Copy number: High Copy
Gene/Insert
  Gene/Insert name: DENV4 NS3 full length protein linked with 47 peptides from NS2B cofactor (alt name: NS2B47NS3)
  Species: Dengue virus 4
  Mutation: L30 to S, F31 to S
  GenBank ID: JF262783 G11337
  Promoter: M13
  Tag / fusion protein: His tag (N terminal on backbone)
  Cloning method: Unknown
  Sequencing primers: 5′ AGCGGATAACAATTTCACACAGG; 3′ GATTTAATCTGTATCAGG
Resource information
  A portion of this plasmid was derived from a plasmid made by: Prof. Subhash Vasudevan Lab, DUKE-NUS medical school, Singapore
Terms and licenses: Academic/Nonprofit Terms; Industry Terms: Not Available to Industry
Depositor comments: original plasmid received from SV lab, L30S and F31S were mutated via site directed mutagenesis, flexible glycine linker GGGGSGGGG was replaced by QVKTQR NS2B-NS3 cleavage site
How to cite: eNS2B47NS3 L30SF31S was a gift from Dahai Luo (Addgene plasmid # 155319 ; http://n2t.net/addgene:155319 ; RRID:Addgene_155319)
