>Addgene plasmid #155319 | eNS2B47NS3 L30SF31S | depositor partial sequence | sequence record 306864 | NS2B47 NS3 coding region
ATGTCGTACTACCATCACCATCACCATCACGATTACGATATCCCAACGACCGAAAACCTGTATTTTCAGG
GCGCCATGGGATCCGCAGACCTGTCACTAGAGAAGGCCGCCAATGTGCAGTGGGATGAGATGGCAGACAT
AACAGGCTCAAGCCCAATCATAGAAGTGAAGCAGGATGAAGATGGCTCTTTCTCCATACGGGACATCGAG
GAAACCAACATGATAGCACAAGTGAAAACACAAAGATCAGGAGCTCTGTGGGACGTCCCCTCACCCGCTG
CCACTCAGAAAGCCACACTGTCTGAAGGAGTGTATAGGATCATGCAAAGAGGGTCTTCTGGGAAAACTCA
GGTTGGAGTAGGGATACACATGGAAGGTGTATTCCACACAATGTGGCACGTGACAAGAGGATCAGTGATC
TGCCATGAGACAGGGAGATTAGAGCCATCTTGGGCTGACGTCAGGAATGACATGATATCATACGGTGGGG
GATGGAGGCTCGGAGACAAATGGGACAAAGAAGAAGATGTTCAGGTCCTAGCCATAGAACCAGGAAAAAA
TCCTAAACATGTCCAAACGAAACCAGGCCTTTTCAAGACCCTAACTGGAGAAATTGGAGCAGTAACTCTG
GATTTCAAACCCGGAACGTCTGGCTCTCCTATCATTAACAAGAAAGGGAAAGTTATTGGACTCTATGGAA
ATGGAGTAGTTACCAAATCAGGTGATTACGTCAGTGCCATAACGCAAGCTGAAAGAATTGGTGAGCCAGA
TTATGAAGTGGATGAGGACATTTTTCGAAAGAAAAGATTAACCATAATGGACTTACACCCCGGAGCTGGA
AAGACAAAAAGAATTCTCCCATCAATAGTCAGAGAAGCTTTAAAAAGGAGGCTGCGAACTTTGATTTTGG
CTCCTACGAGAGTGGTGGCAGCCGAGATGGAAGAGGCCCTACGCGGACTGCCAATCCGTTATCAGACCCC
AGCTGTGAAATCAGATCACACAGGAAGAGAGATTGTGGACCTCATGTGTCATGCAACCTTCACAACGAGA
CTTTTGTCATCAACCAGGGTTCCAAATTATAACCTCATAGTGATGGATGAAGCACATTTCACTGACCCTT
GTAGTGTCGCGGCTAGAGGATACATTTCAACCAGGGTGGAAATGGGAGAGGCAGCAGCCATCTTCATGAC
TGCAACCCCTCCTGGATCGATAGATCCCTTCCCCCAGAGCAACAGCCCGATAGAAGACATCGAAAGGGAA
ATCCCAGAAAGGTCATGGAACACAGGGTTCGACTGGATAACAGACTACCAAGGGAAAACTGTGTGGTTTG
TTCCCAGCATAAAAGCTGGAAATGACATTGCAAATTGTTTGCGAAAGTCGGGAAAGAGAGTGATCCAGTT
GAGCAGGAAAACCTTTGACACAGAGTATCCAAAAACGAAACTCACGGACTGGGATTTTGTGGTAACCACA
GACATATCTGAAATGGGGGCCAATTTCAGAGCTGGGAGAGTGATAGACCCCAGGAGATGCCTCAAGCCAG
TTATCCTAACAGATGGGCCAGAGAGAGTTATTCTAGCAGGTCCAATCCCAGTAACTCCAGCAAGTGCCGC
TCAGAGAAGAGGGCGAATAGGTAGGAATCCAGCACAAGAAGATGACCAATACGTTTTCTCCGGAGACCCA
CTAAAGAATGATGAAGATCATGCCCACTGGACAGAAGCGAAGATGTTGCTTGACAATATCTACACCCCTG
AAGGGATAATTCCAACATTGTTTGGTCCGGAAAGGGAAAAAACCCAAGCCATTGATGGAGAGTTTCGCCT
CAGAGGGGAACAAAGGAAGACTTTTGTGGAATTAATGAGGAGAGGAGACCTTCCGGTGTGGCTGAGCTAC
AAGGTAGCTTCTGCCGGTATCTCTTACAAAGACCGAGAATGGTGCTTCACAGGGGAAAGGAACAACCAAA
TTTTAGAAGAAAACATGGAGGTTGAAATCTGGACTAGAGAGGGAGAAAAGAAAAAACTAAGGCCAAAATG
GTTAGATGCACGTGTGTACGCTGACCCCATGGCTTTGAAGGATTTCAAGGAGTTTGCCAGTGGAAGAAAG
